Addgene plasmid #166842: pRS405 VAC8-G2A,C4A,C5A,C7A-RFP
Purpose: Expresses a myristoylation and palmitoylation mutant Vac8-RFP in yeasts, mutations are Gly2Ala, Cys4Ala, Cys5Ala, Cys7Ala
Depositing lab: Daniel Klionsky. Depositing organization: University of Michigan. Publication: Vac8 determines phagophore assembly site vacuolar localization during nitrogen starvation-induced autophagy. Gatica D, Wen X, Cheong H, Klionsky DJ. Autophagy. 2020 Jun 8. doi: 10.1080/15548627.2020.1776474. PubMed 32508216.
Backbone
  Vector backbone: pRS405
  Total vector size (bp): 8357
  Vector type: Yeast Expression
  Selectable markers: LEU2
Growth in bacteria
  Bacterial resistance: Ampicillin, 100 μg/mL
  Growth temperature: 37°C
  Growth strain: DH5alpha
  Copy number: Unknown
Gene/Insert
  Gene/Insert name: VAC8
  Species: S. cerevisiae (budding yeast)
  Insert size (bp): 2448
  Mutation: G2A, C4A, C5A, C7A
  Entrez Gene: VAC8 (a.k.a. YEL013W, YEB3)
  Promoter: VAC8 promoter
  Tag / fusion protein: RFP (C terminal on insert)
  Cloning method: Ligation Independent Cloning
  Sequencing primers: 5′ M13F; 3′ M13R
Terms and licenses: Academic/Nonprofit Terms; Industry Terms: Not Available to Industry
Depositor comments: Linearize with AflII
How to cite: pRS405 VAC8-G2A,C4A,C5A,C7A-RFP was a gift from Daniel Klionsky (Addgene plasmid # 166842 ; http://n2t.net/addgene:166842 ; RRID:Addgene_166842)
