[The description below was written by a language model from this plasmid's Addgene catalogue record and pLannotate feature annotations shown in this document.]
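Description:
pRS405 VAC8-G2A,C4A,C5A,C7A-RFP is a yeast expression construct built on pRS405, an integrating shuttle vector. The feature table shows no yeast replication origin or centromere, so stable maintenance in Saccharomyces cerevisiae depends on chromosomal integration. The depositor notes that the plasmid is linearised with AflII, presumably to direct this recombination, although the record does not state the cut position or target locus. Yeast transformants are selected through the LEU2 auxotrophic marker, which is present with its own promoter. In E. coli the plasmid replicates from a high-copy ColE1/pUC-type origin and is selected with ampicillin via β-lactamase. An f1 origin, lacZα remnants and flanking T7 and T3 promoters are standard backbone elements from the pRS series. The catalogue lists a total size of 8357 bp, while the sequenced record is 8,340 nt.

The payload is the S. cerevisiae VAC8 gene driven by its native promoter. The upstream region includes a short fragment of a neighbouring yeast open reading frame, consistent with a genomic promoter segment. The VAC8 coding sequence is fused at its C terminus to a monomeric red fluorescent protein annotated as mRFP1, followed by a partial ADH1 terminator. Four N-terminal substitutions (Gly2Ala, Cys4Ala, Cys5Ala, Cys7Ala) remove the glycine and cysteine residues that the record identifies as the myristoylation and palmitoylation sites, giving a variant that cannot be lipid-modified.

Vac8 functions in vacuole inheritance and cytoplasm-to-vacuole protein targeting. This non-acylatable, fluorescently tagged version allows imaging of its localisation at near-native expression levels. The associated study concerns the role of Vac8 in positioning the phagophore assembly site at the vacuole during nitrogen starvation-induced autophagy.
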