Features (pLannotate 1.2.2; 22 found; start..end, strand, type, name):
     12..64      +  misc_feature   bom (fragment): basis of mobility region from pBR322
     92..520     -  rep_origin     f1 ori (sequence partly withheld): f1 bacteriophage origin of replication; arrow indicates direction of (+) strand synthesis
    524..679     -  CDS            lacZα (fragment): LacZα fragment of β-galactosidase; lacZ fragment
    687..705     +  promoter       T7 promoter: promoter for bacteriophage T7 RNA polymerase
    719..853     -  CDS            YEB4_YEAST (fragment): Experimental evidence at protein level: Swiss-Prot protein existence level 1. From Saccharomyces cerevisiae (strain ATCC 204508 / S288c) (Baker's yeast).
   1070..2803    +  CDS            VAC8: VAC8_YEAST - Also known as YEB3. Experimental evidence at protein level: Swiss-Prot protein existence level 1. Functions in both vacuole inheritance and protein targeting from the cytoplasm to vacuole. From Saccharomyces cerevisiae (strain ATCC 204508 / S288c) (Baker's yeast).
   2831..3502    +  CDS            mRFP1: mRFP1 is a basic (constitutively fluorescent) red fluorescent protein published in 2002, derived from Discosoma sp.. It is reported to be a somewhat slowly-maturing monomer with low acid sensitivity.
   3532..3676    +  terminator     ADH1 terminator (fragment): S. cerevisiae ADH1; transcription terminator for the S. cerevisiae alcohol dehydrogenase 1 (ADH1) gene
   3678..3696    -  promoter       T3 promoter: promoter for bacteriophage T3 RNA polymerase
   3741..3757    -  protein_bind   lac operator: The lac repressor binds to the lac operator to inhibit transcription in E. coli. This inhibition can be relieved by adding lactose or isopropyl-β-D-thiogalactopyranoside (IPTG). lac repressor encoded by lacI
   3765..3795    -  promoter       lac promoter: promoter for the E. coli lac operon
   3810..3831    -  protein_bind   CAP binding site: CAP binding activates transcription in the presence of cAMP. E. coli catabolite activator protein
   3844..3936    -  CDS            lacI (fragment): lac repressor; lacI; The lac repressor binds to the lac operator to inhibit transcription in E. coli. This inhibition can be relieved by adding lactose or isopropyl-β-D-thiogalactopyranoside (IPTG).
   4119..4707    -  rep_origin     ori: high-copy-number ColE1/pMB1/pBR322/pUC origin of replication
   4878..5738    -  CDS            AmpR: β-lactamase; bla; confers resistance to ampicillin, carbenicillin, and related antibiotics
   5739..5843    -  promoter       AmpR promoter: bla
   5938..5973    +  CDS            rop (fragment): Rop protein, which maintains plasmids at low copy number; rop
   6075..6125    +  misc_feature   bom (fragment): basis of mobility region from pBR322
   6124..6240    +  CDS            NFS1 (fragment): NFS1_YEAST - Also known as SPL1 From Saccharomyces cerevisiae (strain ATCC 204508 / S288c) (Baker's yeast).
   6602..7696    -  CDS            LEU2: 3-isopropylmalate dehydrogenase, required for leucine biosynthesis; S. cerevisiae LEU2; yeast auxotrophic marker
   7697..8104    -  promoter       LEU2 promoter: S. cerevisiae LEU2
   8244..8321    -  CDS            YO192_YEAST (fragment): Experimental evidence at protein level: Swiss-Prot protein existence level 1. From Saccharomyces cerevisiae (strain ATCC 204508 / S288c) (Baker's yeast).
>Addgene plasmid #166842 | pRS405 VAC8-G2A,C4A,C5A,C7A-RFP | addgene full sequence | sequence record 329330 | Addgene NGS Result
TCGACCGGTCGATATGCGGTGTGAAATACCGCACAGATGCGTAAGGAGAAAATACCGCATCAGGAAATTG
TAAGCGTTAATATTTTGTTAAAATTCGCGTTAAATTTTTGTTAAATCAGCTCATTTTTTAACCAATAGGC
CGAAATCGGCAAAATCCCTTATAAATCAAAAGAATAGACCGAGATAGGGT
[37 nt withheld, positions 191-227]
AAAGAACGTGGACTCCAACGTCAAAGG
[49 nt withheld, positions 255-303]
T
[91 nt withheld, positions 305-395]
G
[124 nt withheld, positions 397-520]
CCATTCGCCATTCAGGCTGCGCAACTGTTGGGAAGGGCGATCGGTGCGGGCCTCTTCGCTATTACGCCAG
CTGGCGAAAGGGGGATGTGCTGCAAGGCGATTAAGTTGGGTAACGCCAGGGTTTTCCCAGTCACGACGTT
GTAAAACGACGGCCAGTGAGCGCGCGTAATACGACTCACTATAGGGCGAATTGGGTACCGAGGACTCAAA
ACGAAAAGGAAAAAAATACGAGTGGAAAGAAAAAATGAACCCTTTCCAGTAATTGATAATAATACAATCA
TTCATTATTAGAAATATATTAGTTCTCAATTCAAGGCAGAATAGTGCTGTCATTGTGATCAAATTTTTGT
GTGAGTCTGCTTTGCTTTCTGTTTTTTTTTGTTGACTCGCTGTTCAATCTCCTACTTTTCCTTTTGTTGT
TAAAATAAGGTATTATATATTTATACAACCCTATAAAAAGCAATTAGCCAATTTCCAATCCTACGAAGAC
AGGAACTGAGCAAACTATAAGGGTGTTCTTTCTTCTGTACTATATATACATTTGCAACTATGGCTTCAGC
TGCTAGTGCCTTGAAAGATTCTTCAGACGAGGCCAGTGTCTCACCAATTGCCGATAATGAAAGAGAAGCG
GTGACTTTATTACTAGGGTATTTGGAGGATAAAGACCAATTAGACTTTTACTCTGGTGGTCCACTAAAGG
CCCTAACTACTTTGGTGTATTCAGATAATCTAAATTTGCAAAGGAGCGCCGCTCTGGCATTCGCAGAAAT
TACTGAAAAATACGTCCGTCAGGTCTCTAGAGAGGTACTGGAACCCATCTTAATATTATTACAAAGCCAA
GATCCACAGATTCAAGTGGCCGCTTGTGCAGCCTTGGGTAATTTGGCCGTTAATAATGAAAATAAATTAT
TAATTGTGGAAATGGGAGGCTTAGAGCCATTAATAAACCAAATGATGGGTGACAATGTAGAAGTTCAATG
TAATGCTGTTGGATGCATTACCAATTTAGCCACAAGGGATGACAATAAACATAAGATTGCTACTTCTGGT
GCTTTAATTCCATTGACTAAGCTAGCTAAATCCAAACATATAAGAGTTCAGAGAAATGCTACAGGTGCAT
TATTAAATATGACACATTCTGAGGAAAATAGAAAAGAATTGGTTAATGCAGGTGCTGTGCCTGTATTGGT
ATCTTTACTGTCGTCCACCGATCCTGATGTTCAGTACTATTGTACTACTGCTTTATCAAATATAGCAGTG
GATGAAGCCAATCGCAAGAAGTTGGCTCAAACTGAGCCAAGATTGGTTTCCAAATTGGTTAGTCTGATGG
ATTCTCCATCTTCAAGGGTAAAATGTCAAGCTACTTTGGCTTTACGAAACCTAGCGTCCGATACAAGCTA
CCAATTAGAAATTGTAAGGGCTGGTGGGTTGCCTCATTTGGTAAAGTTGATTCAAAGTGATTCTATACCA
CTGGTTTTGGCTAGTGTGGCATGCATTAGAAACATTTCTATTCACCCTCTAAATGAAGGTTTAATTGTTG
ATGCAGGTTTCTTAAAACCATTAGTAAGATTGTTGGACTATAAGGATTCAGAAGAAATTCAATGTCACGC
CGTATCTACTTTGAGAAATTTGGCTGCATCATCTGAAAAAAACAGAAAAGAGTTCTTCGAAAGTGGTGCT
GTCGAAAAATGTAAGGAACTGGCTCTAGATTCACCTGTTAGTGTTCAAAGTGAAATTTCCGCATGTTTTG
CTATTTTAGCCCTAGCAGATGTCTCCAAATTGGATCTACTGGAAGCAAATATCTTAGATGCTTTAATCCC
TATGACTTTTTCCCAGAACCAAGAAGTTTCTGGTAATGCTGCTGCTGCTTTGGCAAATCTATGTTCAAGA
GTGAATAATTATACAAAAATTATTGAAGCATGGGATCGTCCGAATGAAGGCATTCGTGGATTTCTGATTA
GATTTTTGAAAAGTGACTATGCTACCTTTGAACACATTGCGCTATGGACAATTTTACAATTGCTAGAAAG
TCATAATGATAAAGTGGAAGATTTGGTTAAAAATGATGACGACATCATTAACGGAGTGAGAAAAATGGCA
GATGTGACCTTTGAGCGTTTACAAAGATCAGGAATTGATGTTAAAAATCCGGGGAGCAACAACAATCCAA
GCTCGAATGATAACAACAGTAATAACAATGACACAGGATCTGAACATCAACCTGTAGAGGATGCAAGTTT
GGAATTGTATAATATTACTCAACAGATTTTACAATTTTTACATCGGATCCCCGGGTTAATTAACAGATCC
GCCTCCTCCGAGGACGTCATCAAGGAGTTCATGCGCTTCAAGGTGCGCATGGAGGGCTCCGTGAACGGCC
ACGAGTTCGAGATCGAGGGCGAGGGCGAGGGCCGCCCCTACGAGGGCACCCAGACCGCCAAGCTGAAGGT
GACCAAGGGCGGCCCCCTGCCCTTCGCCTGGGACATCCTGTCCCCTCAGTTCCAGTACGGCTCCAAGGCC
TACGTGAAGCACCCCGCCGACATCCCCGACTACTTGAAGCTGTCCTTCCCCGAGGGCTTCAAGTGGGGGC
GCGTGATGAACTTCGAGGACGGCGGCGTGGTGACCGTGACCCAGGACTCCTCCCTGCAGGACGGCGAGTT
CATCTACAAGGTGAAGCTGCGCGGCACCAACTTCCCCTCCGACGGCCCCGTAATGCAGAAGAAGACCATG
GGCTGGGAGGCCTCCACCGAGCGGATGTACCCCGAGGACGGCGCCCTGAAGGGCGAGATCAAGATGAGGC
TGAAGCTGAAGGACGGCGGCCACTACGACGCCGAGGTCAAGACCACCTACATGGCCAAGAAGCCCGTGCA
GCTGCCCGGCGCCTACAAGACCGACATCAAGCTGGACATCACCTCCCACAACGAGGACTACACCATCGTG
GAACAGTACGAGCGCGCCGAGGGCCGCCACTCCACCGGCGCCGGATCTTAGGGCGCGCCACTTCTAAATA
AGCGAATTTCTTATGATTTATGATTTTTATTATTAAATAAGTTATAAAAAAAATAAGTGTATACAAATTT
TAAAGTGACTCTTAGGTTTTAAAACGAAAATTCTTATTCTTGAGTAACTCTTTCCTGTAGGTCAGGTTGC
TTTCTCCCCTTTAGTGAGGGTTAATTGCGCGCTTGGCGTAATCATGGTCATAGCTGTTTCCTGTGTGAAA
TTGTTATCCGCTCACAATTCCACACAACATACGAGCCGGAAGCATAAAGTGTAAAGCCTGGGGTGCCTAA
TGAGTGAGCTAACTCACATTAATTGCGTTGCGCTCACTGCCCGCTTTCCAGTCGGGAAACCTGTCGTGCC
AGCTGCATTAATGAATCGGCCAACGCGCGGGGAGAGGCGGTTTGCGTATTGGGCGCTCTTCCGCTTCCTC
GCTCACTGACTCGCTGCGCTCGGTCGTTCGGCTGCGGCGAGCGGTATCAGCTCACTCAAAGGCGGTAATA
CGGTTATCCACAGAATCAGGGGATAACGCAGGAAAGAACATGTGAGCAAAAGGCCAGCAAAAGGCCAGGA
ACCGTAAAAAGGCCGCGTTGCTGGCGTTTTTCCATAGGCTCCGCCCCCCTGACGAGCATCACAAAAATCG
ACGCTCAAGTCAGAGGTGGCGAAACCCGACAGGACTATAAAGATACCAGGCGTTTCCCCCTGGAAGCTCC
CTCGTGCGCTCTCCTGTTCCGACCCTGCCGCTTACCGGATACCTGTCCGCCTTTCTCCCTTCGGGAAGCG
TGGCGCTTTCTCATAGCTCACGCTGTAGGTATCTCAGTTCGGTGTAGGTCGTTCGCTCCAAGCTGGGCTG
TGTGCACGAACCCCCCGTTCAGCCCGACCGCTGCGCCTTATCCGGTAACTATCGTCTTGAGTCCAACCCG
GTAAGACACGACTTATCGCCACTGGCAGCAGCCACTGGTAACAGGATTAGCAGAGCGAGGTATGTAGGCG
GTGCTACAGAGTTCTTGAAGTGGTGGCCTAACTACGGCTACACTAGAAGAACAGTATTTGGTATCTGCGC
TCTGCTGAAGCCAGTTACCTTCGGAAAAAGAGTTGGTAGCTCTTGATCCGGCAAACAAACCACCGCTGGT
AGCGGTGGTTTTTTTGTTTGCAAGCAGCAGATTACGCGCAGAAAAAAAGGATCTCAAGAAGATCCTTTGA
TCTTTTCTACGGGGTCTGACGCTCAGTGGAACGAAAACTCACGTTAAGGGATTTTGGTCATGAGATTATC
AAAAAGGATCTTCACCTAGATCCTTTTAAATTAAAAATGAAGTTTTAAATCAATCTAAAGTATATATGAG
TAAACTTGGTCTGACAGTTACCAATGCTTAATCAGTGAGGCACCTATCTCAGCGATCTGTCTATTTCGTT
CATCCATAGTTGCCTGACTCCCCGTCGTGTAGATAACTACGATACGGGAGGGCTTACCATCTGGCCCCAG
TGCTGCAATGATACCGCGAGACCCACGCTCACCGGCTCCAGATTTATCAGCAATAAACCAGCCAGCCGGA
AGGGCCGAGCGCAGAAGTGGTCCTGCAACTTTATCCGCCTCCATCCAGTCTATTAATTGTTGCCGGGAAG
CTAGAGTAAGTAGTTCGCCAGTTAATAGTTTGCGCAACGTTGTTGCCATTGCTACAGGCATCGTGGTGTC
ACGCTCGTCGTTTGGTATGGCTTCATTCAGCTCCGGTTCCCAACGATCAAGGCGAGTTACATGATCCCCC
ATGTTGTGCAAAAAAGCGGTTAGCTCCTTCGGTCCTCCGATCGTTGTCAGAAGTAAGTTGGCCGCAGTGT
TATCACTCATGGTTATGGCAGCACTGCATAATTCTCTTACTGTCATGCCATCCGTAAGATGCTTTTCTGT
GACTGGTGAGTACTCAACCAAGTCATTCTGAGAATAGTGTATGCGGCGACCGAGTTGCTCTTGCCCGGCG
TCAATACGGGATAATACCGCGCCACATAGCAGAACTTTAAAAGTGCTCATCATTGGAAAACGTTCTTCGG
GGCGAAAACTCTCAAGGATCTTACCGCTGTTGAGATCCAGTTCGATGTAACCCACTCGTGCACCCAACTG
ATCTTCAGCATCTTTTACTTTCACCAGCGTTTCTGGGTGAGCAAAAACAGGAAGGCAAAATGCCGCAAAA
AAGGGAATAAGGGCGACACGGAAATGTTGAATACTCATACTCTTCCTTTTTCAATATTATTGAAGCATTT
ATCAGGGTTATTGTCTCATGAGCGGATACATATTTGAATGTATTTAGAAAAATAAACAAATAGGGGTTCC
GCGCACATTTCCCCGAAAAGTGCCACCTGACGTCTAAGAAACCATTATTATCATGACATTAACCTATAAA
AATAGGCGTATCACGAGGCCCTTTCGTCTCGCGCGTTTCGGTGATGACGGTGAAAACCTCTGACACATGC
AGCTCCCGGAGACGGTCACAGCTTGTCTGTAAGCGGATGCCGGGAGCAGACAAGCCCGTCAGGGCGCGTC
AGCGGGTGTTGGCGGGTGTCGGGGCTGGCTTAACTATGCGGCATCAGAGCAGATTGTACTGAGAGTGCAC
CATATCGACTACGTCGTTAAGGCCGTTTCTGACAGAGTAAAATTCTTGAGGGAACTTTCACCATTATGGG
AAATGGTTCAAGAAGGTATTGACTTAAACTCCATCAAATGGTCAGGTCATTGAGTGTTTTTTATTTGTTG
TATTTTTTTTTTTTTAGAGAAAATCCTCCAATATATAAATTAGGAATCATAGTTTCATGATTTTCTGTTA
CACCTAACTTTTTGTGTGGTGCCCTCCTCCTTGTCAATATTAATGTTAAAGTGCAATTCTTTTTCCTTAT
CACGTTGAGCCATTAGTATCAATTTGCTTACCTGTATTCCTTTACATCCTCCTTTTTCTCCTTCTTGATA
AATGTATGTAGATTGCGTATATAGTTTCGTCTACCCTATGAACATATTCCATTTTGTAATTTCGTGTCGT
TTCTATTATGAATTTCATTTATAAAGTTTATGTACAAATATCATAAAAAAAGAGAATCTTTTTAAGCAAG
GATTTTCTTAACTTCTTCGGCGACAGCATCACCGACTTCGGTGGTACTGTTGGAACCACCTAAATCACCA
GTTCTGATACCTGCATCCAAAACCTTTTTAACTGCATCTTCAATGGCCTTACCTTCTTCAGGCAAGTTCA
ATGACAATTTCAACATCATTGCAGCAGACAAGATAGTGGCGATAGGGTTGACCTTATTCTTTGGCAAATC
TGGAGCAGAACCGTGGCATGGTTCGTACAAACCAAATGCGGTGTTCTTGTCTGGCAAAGAGGCCAAGGAC
GCAGATGGCAACAAACCCAAGGAACCTGGGATAACGGAGGCTTCATCGGAGATGATATCACCAAACATGT
TGCTGGTGATTATAATACCATTTAGGTGGGTTGGGTTCTTAACTAGGATCATGGCGGCAGAATCAATCAA
TTGATGTTGAACCTTCAATGTAGGGAATTCGTTCTTGATGGTTTCCTCCACAGTTTTTCTCCATAATCTT
GAAGAGGCCAAAACATTAGCTTTATCCAAGGACCAAATAGGCAATGGTGGCTCATGTTGTAGGGCCATGA
AAGCGGCCATTCTTGTGATTCTTTGCACTTCTGGAACGGTGTATTGTTCACTATCCCAAGCGACACCATC
ACCATCGTCTTCCTTTCTCTTACCAAAGTAAATACCTCCCACTAATTCTCTGACAACAACGAAGTCAGTA
CCTTTAGCAAATTGTGGCTTGATTGGAGATAAGTCTAAAAGAGAGTCGGATGCAAAGTTACATGGTCTTA
AGTTGGCGTACAATTGAAGTTCTTTACGGATTTTTAGTAAACCTTGTTCAGGTCTAACACTACCGGTACC
CCATTTAGGACCACCCACAGCACCTAACAAAACGGCATCAGCCTTCTTGGAGGCTTCCAGCGCCTCATCT
GGAAGTGGAACACCTGTAGCATCGATAGCAGCACCACCAATTAAATGATTTTCGAAATCGAACTTGACAT
TGGAACGAACATCAGAAATAGCTTTAAGAACCTTAATGGCTTCGGCTGTGATTTCTTGACCAACGTGGTC
ACCTGGCAAAACGACGATCTTCTTAGGGGCAGACATTAGAATGGTATATCCTTGAAATATATATATATAT
ATTGCTGAAATGTAAAAGGTAAGAAAAGTTAGAAAGTAAGACGATTGCTAACCACCTATTGGAAAAAACA
ATAGGTCCTTAAATAATATTGTCAACTTCAAGTATTGTGATGCAAGCATTTAGTCATGAACGCTTCTCTA
TTCTATATGAAAAGCCGGTTCCGGCGCTCTCACCTTTCCTTTTTCTCCCAATTTTTCAGTTGAAAAAGGT
ATATGCGTCAGGCGACCTCTGAAATTAACAAAAAATTTCCAGTCATCGAATTTGATTCTGTGCGATAGCG
CCCCTGTGTGTTCTCGTTATGTTGAGGAAAAAAATAATGGTTGCTAAGAGATTCGAACTCTTGCATCTTA
CAATACCTGAGTATTCCCACAGTTAACTGCGGTCAAGATATTTCTTGAATCAGGCGCCTTAGACCGCTCG
GCCAAACAACCAATTACTTGTTGAGAAATAGAGTATAATTATCCTATAAATATAACGTTTTTGAACACAC
ATGAACAAGGAAGTACAGGACAATTGATTTTGAAGAGAATGTGGATTTTGATGTAATTGTTGGGATTCCA
TTTTTAATAAGGCAATAATATTAGGTATGTAGATATACTAGAAGTTCTCC
